Addgene plasmid #142286: TFORF1904
Purpose: Lentiviral vector for overexpressing transcription factor ORFs with unique 24-bp barcodes. Barcodes facilitate identification of transcription factors in pooled screens.
Depositing lab: Feng Zhang. Depositing organization: Broad Institute. Publication: A transcription factor atlas of directed differentiation. Joung J, Ma S, Tay T, Geiger-Schuller KR, Kirchgatterer PC, Verdine VK, Guo B, Arias-Garcia MA, Allen WE, Singh A, Kuksenko O, Abudayyeh OO, Gootenberg JS, Fu Z, Macrae RK, Buenrostro JD, Regev A, Zhang F. Cell. 2023 Jan 5;186(1):209-229.e26. doi: 10.1016/j.cell.2022.11.026. PubMed 36608654.
Backbone
  Vector backbone: pLX_TRC317
  Backbone manufacturer: Broad Institute Genetic Perturbation Platform
  Backbone size w/o insert (bp): 8264
  Vector type: Mammalian Expression, Lentiviral
  Selectable markers: Puromycin
Growth in bacteria
  Bacterial resistance: Ampicillin, 100 μg/mL
  Growth temperature: 37°C
  Growth strain: NEB Stable
  Copy number: High Copy
Gene/Insert
  Gene/Insert name: TCF7L2
  Species: H. sapiens (human)
  Insert size (bp): 1328
  Entrez Gene: TCF7L2 (a.k.a. TCF-4, TCF4)
  Promoter: EF1a
  Cloning method: Unknown
  Sequencing primers: 5′ GGGTGGAGACTGAAGTTAGGCCAG; 3′ CACATAGCGTAAAAGGAGCAACATAG
Terms and licenses: Academic/Nonprofit Terms; Industry Terms: Not Available to Industry
Depositor comments: NM_001198530,ENST00000534894 . The transcription factor ORF portion of this plasmid was synthesized by Genewiz. Please test multiple small colonies in case of plasmid recombination. To make this collection available in a timely manner, a portion of this collection was not fully sequenced by Addgene. If an Addgene verified full plasmid sequence is not available, please contact us prior to placing an order to request the full sequence.
How to cite: TFORF1904 was a gift from Feng Zhang (Addgene plasmid # 142286 ; http://n2t.net/addgene:142286 ; RRID:Addgene_142286)
