[The description below was written by a language model from this plasmid's Addgene catalogue record and pLannotate feature annotations shown in this document.]
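Description:
TFORF1904 is a lentiviral mammalian expression plasmid built on the pLX_TRC317 backbone and carrying a synthesized open reading frame for human TCF7L2 (also called TCF4), a transcription factor of the Wnt pathway that represses its targets in the absence of β-catenin and activates them in its presence. The ORF corresponds to a specific annotated transcript isoform and is driven by the strong constitutive EF-1α promoter. The automated annotation splits the insert into a large fragment matched to the mouse orthologue and a short fragment matched to the human protein. This most likely reflects high sequence conservation and isoform differences rather than a chimeric insert, since the catalogue lists the species as human. According to the stated purpose, each plasmid in this collection also carries a unique 24-bp barcode so the transcription factor can be identified in pooled screens. The barcode is not annotated in the feature table.

The viral portion has a third-generation, self-inactivating layout. An RSV promoter fused to a truncated HIV-1 5' LTR drives genomic RNA production in packaging cells, followed by the Ψ packaging signal, RRE for Rev-dependent export, cPPT/CTS, a WPRE downstream of the ORF to enhance expression, and a ΔU3 3' LTR. An SV40 promoter-driven puromycin N-acetyltransferase cassette upstream of the EF-1α unit allows selection of transduced cells. In bacteria the plasmid is maintained through a high-copy ColE1/pUC-type origin and ampicillin resistance, and an f1 origin is also present. The depositor warns of possible recombination, a common issue with LTR-containing plasmids. The construct is intended for TCF7L2 overexpression, alone or within pooled transcription factor screens such as directed differentiation studies.
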