Features (pLannotate 1.2.2; 32 found; start..end, strand, type, name):
      5..231     +  promoter       RSV promoter: Rous sarcoma virus enhancer/promoter
    232..412     +  LTR            5' LTR (truncated): truncated 5' long terminal repeat (LTR) from HIV-1
    459..584     +  misc_feature   HIV-1 Ψ: packaging signal of human immunodeficiency virus type 1
    568..931     +  CDS            HIV-1 gag (fragment): gag protein from human immunodeficiency virus 1; gag
   1077..1310    +  misc_feature   RRE: The Rev response element (RRE) of HIV-1 allows for Rev-dependent mRNA export from the nucleus to the cytoplasm.
   1687..1713    +  CDS            Rev (fragment): human immunodeficiency virus 1 (HIV-1) Rev protein; rev; enhances nuclear export of unspliced and incompletely spliced viral mRNAs
   1720..1743    +  promoter       SV40 promoter (fragment): SV40 early promoter
   1744..1815    +  promoter       SV40 promoter (fragment): SV40 enhancer and early promoter
   1839..1974    +  rep_origin     SV40 ori: SV40 origin of replication
   2020..2616    +  CDS            PuroR (fragment): puromycin N-acetyltransferase; pac from Streptomyces; confers resistance to puromycin
   2665..2782    +  misc_feature   cPPT/CTS: central polypurine tract and central termination sequence of HIV-1
   2847..2913    +  CDS            small t antigen (fragment): SV40 (simian virus 40) small t antigen
   2920..4098    +  promoter       EF-1α promoter: strong constitutive promoter for human elongation factor EF-1α
   4115..5260    +  CDS            Tcf7l2 (fragment): TF7L2_MOUSE - Also known as Tcf4. Experimental evidence at protein level: Swiss-Prot protein existence level 1. Participates in the Wnt signaling pathway and modulates MYC expression by binding to its promoter in a sequence-specific manner. Acts as repressor in the absence of CTNNB1, and as activator in its presence. Activates transcription from promoters with several copies of the Tcf motif CCTTTGATC in the presence of CTNNB1. TLE1, TLE2, TLE3 and TLE4 repress transactivation mediated by TCF7L2/TCF4 and CTNNB1. Expression of dominant-negative mutants results in cell-cycle arrest in G1 (By sim
   5263..5328    +  CDS            TCF7L2 (fragment): TF7L2_HUMAN - Also known as TCF4. Experimental evidence at protein level: Swiss-Prot protein existence level 1. Participates in the Wnt signaling pathway and modulates MYC expression by binding to its promoter in a sequence-specific manner. Acts as repressor in the absence of CTNNB1, and as activator in its presence. Activates transcription from promoters with several copies of the Tcf motif 5'-CCTTTGATC-3' in the presence of CTNNB1. TLE1, TLE2, TLE3 and TLE4 repress transactivation mediated by TCF7L2/TCF4 and CTNNB1. Expression of dominant-negative mutants results in cell-cycle arrest in G1.
   5354..5407    +  promoter       U6 promoter (fragment): RNA polymerase III promoter for human U6 snRNA
   5449..6037    +  misc_feature   WPRE: woodchuck hepatitis virus posttranscriptional regulatory element
   6088..6107    +  misc_feature   cPPT/CTS (fragment): central polypurine tract and central termination sequence of HIV-1
   6109..6342    +  LTR            3' LTR (ΔU3): self-inactivating 3' long terminal repeat (LTR) from HIV-1
   6420..6541    +  polyA_signal   SV40 poly(A) signal: SV40 polyadenylation signal
   6581..6716    +  rep_origin     SV40 ori: SV40 origin of replication
   6737..6755    -  promoter       T7 promoter: promoter for bacteriophage T7 RNA polymerase
   6763..6918    +  CDS            lacZα (fragment): LacZα fragment of β-galactosidase; lacZ fragment
   6923..7351    +  rep_origin     f1 ori (sequence partly withheld): f1 bacteriophage origin of replication; arrow indicates direction of (+) strand synthesis
   7404..7508    +  promoter       AmpR promoter: bla
   7509..8369    +  CDS            AmpR: β-lactamase; bla; confers resistance to ampicillin, carbenicillin, and related antibiotics
   8540..9128    +  rep_origin     ori: high-copy-number ColE1/pMB1/pBR322/pUC origin of replication
   9311..9403    +  CDS            lacI (fragment): lac repressor; lacI; The lac repressor binds to the lac operator to inhibit transcription in E. coli. This inhibition can be relieved by adding lactose or isopropyl-β-D-thiogalactopyranoside (IPTG).
   9416..9437    +  protein_bind   CAP binding site: CAP binding activates transcription in the presence of cAMP. E. coli catabolite activator protein
   9452..9482    +  promoter       lac promoter: promoter for the E. coli lac operon
   9490..9506    +  protein_bind   lac operator: The lac repressor binds to the lac operator to inhibit transcription in E. coli. This inhibition can be relieved by adding lactose or isopropyl-β-D-thiogalactopyranoside (IPTG). lac repressor encoded by lacI
   9551..9569    +  promoter       T3 promoter: promoter for bacteriophage T3 RNA polymerase
>Addgene plasmid #142286 | TFORF1904 | addgene full sequence | sequence record 395766 | Addgene NGS Result
TTAATGTAGTCTTATGCAATACTCTTGTAGTCTTGCAACATGGTAACGATGAGTTAGCAACATGCCTTAC
AAGGAGAGAAAAAGCACCGTGCATGCCGATTGGTGGAAGTAAGGTGGTACGATCGTGCCTTATTAGGAAG
GCAACAGACGGGTCTGACATGGATTGGACGAACCACTGAATTGCCGCATTGCAGAGATATTGTATTTAAG
TGCCTAGCTCGATACATAAACGGGTCTCTCTGGTTAGACCAGATCTGAGCCTGGGAGCTCTCTGGCTAAC
TAGGGAACCCACTGCTTAAGCCTCAATAAAGCTTGCCTTGAGTGCTTCAAGTAGTGTGTGCCCGTCTGTT
GTGTGACTCTGGTAACTAGAGATCCCTCAGACCCTTTTAGTCAGTGTGGAAAATCTCTAGCAGTGGCGCC
CGAACAGGGACTTGAAAGCGAAAGGGAAACCAGAGGAGCTCTCTCGACGCAGGACTCGGCTTGCTGAAGC
GCGCACGGCAAGAGGCGAGGGGCGGCGACTGGTGAGTACGCCAAAAATTTTGACTAGCGGAGGCTAGAAG
GAGAGAGATGGGTGCGAGAGCGTCAGTATTAAGCGGGGGAGAATTAGATCGCGATGGGAAAAAATTCGGT
TAAGGCCAGGGGGAAAGAAAAAATATAAATTAAAACATATAGTATGGGCAAGCAGGGAGCTAGAACGATT
CGCAGTTAATCCTGGCCTGTTAGAAACATCAGAAGGCTGTAGACAAATACTGGGACAGCTACAACCATCC
CTTCAGACAGGATCAGAAGAACTTAGATCATTATATAATACAGTAGCAACCCTCTATTGTGTGCATCAAA
GGATAGAGATAAAAGACACCAAGGAAGCTTTAGACAAGATAGAGGAAGAGCAAAACAAAAGTAAGACCAC
CGCACAGCAAGCGGCCGCTGATCTTCAGACCTGGAGGAGGAGATATGAGGGACAATTGGAGAAGTGAATT
ATATAAATATAAAGTAGTAAAAATTGAACCATTAGGAGTAGCACCCACCAAGGCAAAGAGAAGAGTGGTG
CAGAGAGAAAAAAGAGCAGTGGGAATAGGAGCTTTGTTCCTTGGGTTCTTGGGAGCAGCAGGAAGCACTA
TGGGCGCAGCGTCAATGACGCTGACGGTACAGGCCAGACAATTATTGTCTGGTATAGTGCAGCAGCAGAA
CAATTTGCTGAGGGCTATTGAGGCGCAACAGCATCTGTTGCAACTCACAGTCTGGGGCATCAAGCAGCTC
CAGGCAAGAATCCTGGCTGTGGAAAGATACCTAAAGGATCAACAGCTCCTGGGGATTTGGGGTTGCTCTG
GAAAACTCATTTGCACCACTGCTGTGCCTTGGAATGCTAGTTGGAGTAATAAATCTCTGGAACAGATTTG
GAATCACACGACCTGGATGGAGTGGGACAGAGAAATTAACAATTACACAAGCTTAATACACTCCTTAATT
GAAGAATCGCAAAACCAGCAAGAAAAGAATGAACAAGAATTATTGGAATTAGATAAATGGGCAAGTTTGT
GGAATTGGTTTAACATAACAAATTGGCTGTGGTATATAAAATTATTCATAATGATAGTAGGAGGCTTGGT
AGGTTTAAGAATAGTTTTTGCTGTACTTTCTATAGTGAATAGAGTTAGGCAGGGATATTCACCATTATCG
TTTCAGACCCACCTCCCAACCCCGAGGGGACCCATGCATTGCATCTCAATTAGTCAGCAACCAGGTGTGG
AAAGTCCCCAGGCTCCCCAGCAGGCAGAAGTATGCAAAGCATGCGTCTCAATTAGTCAGCAACCATAGTC
CCGCCCCTAACTCCGCCCATCCCGCCCCTAACTCCGCCCAGTTCCGCCCATTCTCCGCCCCATGGCTGAC
TAATTTTTTTTATTTATGCAGAGGCCGAGGCCGCCTCGGCCTCTGAGCTATTCCAGAAGTAGTGAGGAGG
CTTTTTTGGAGGCCTAGGCTTTTGCAAAAAGCTTTCTAGAGGTACCACCGGAGCTTACCATGACCGAGTA
CAAGCCCACGGTGCGCCTCGCCACCCGCGACGACGTCCCCAGGGCCGTACGCACCCTCGCCGCCGCGTTC
GCCGACTACCCCGCCACGCGCCACACCGTCGATCCGGACCGCCACATCGAGCGGGTCACCGAGCTGCAAG
AACTCTTCCTCACGCGCGTCGGGCTCGACATCGGCAAGGTGTGGGTCGCGGACGACGGCGCCGCCGTGGC
GGTCTGGACCACGCCGGAGAGCGTCGAAGCGGGGGCGGTGTTCGCCGAGATCGGCCCGCGCATGGCCGAG
TTGAGCGGTTCCCGGCTGGCCGCGCAGCAACAGATGGAAGGCCTCCTGGCGCCGCACCGGCCCAAGGAGC
CCGCGTGGTTCCTGGCCACCGTCGGCGTCTCGCCCGACCACCAGGGCAAGGGTCTGGGCAGCGCCGTCGT
GCTCCCCGGAGTGGAGGCGGCCGAGCGCGCCGGGGTGCCCGCCTTCCTGGAGACCTCCGCGCCCCGCAAC
CTCCCCTTCTACGAGCGGCTCGGCTTCACCGTCACCGCCGACGTCGAGGTGCCCGAAGGACCGCGCACCT
GGTGCATGACCCGCAAGCCCGGTGCCAGTTAACGAATTCTAGATCTTGAGACAAATGGCAGTATTCATCC
ACAATTTTAAAAGAAAAGGGGGGATTGGGGGGTACAGTGCAGGGGAAAGAATAGTAGACATAATAGCAAC
AGACATACAAACTAAAGAATTACAAAAACAAATTACAAAAATTCAAAATTTTCGGGTTTATTACAGGGAC
AGCAGAGATCCACTTTGGCGCCGGCTCGAGGCCTGCAGGTGCAAAGATGGATAAAGTTTTAAACAGAGAG
GAATCTTTGCAGCTAATGGACCTTCTAGGTCTTGAAAGGAGTGGGAATTGGCTCCGGTGCCCGTCAGTGG
GCAGAGCGCACATCGCCCACAGTCCCCGAGAAGTTGGGGGGAGGGGTCGGCAATTGAACCGGTGCCTAGA
GAAGGTGGCGCGGGGTAAACTGGGAAAGTGATGTCGTGTACTGGCTCCGCCTTTTTCCCGAGGGTGGGGG
AGAACCGTATATAAGTGCAGTAGTCGCCGTGAACGTTCTTTTTCGCAACGGGTTTGCCGCCAGAACACAG
GTAAGTGCCGTGTGTGGTTCCCGCGGGCCTGGCCTCTTTACGGGTTATGGCCCTTGCGTGCCTTGAATTA
CTTCCACCTGGCTGCAGTACGTGATTCTTGATCCCGAGCTTCGGGTTGGAAGTGGGTGGGAGAGTTCGAG
GCCTTGCGCTTAAGGAGCCCCTTCGCCTCGTGCTTGAGTTGAGGCCTGGCCTGGGCGCTGGGGCCGCCGC
GTGCGAATCTGGTGGCACCTTCGCGCCTGTCTCGCTGCTTTCGATAAGTCTCTAGCCATTTAAAATTTTT
GATGACCTGCTGCGACGCTTTTTTTCTGGCAAGATAGTCTTGTAAATGCGGGCCAAGATCTGCACACTGG
TATTTCGGTTTTTGGGGCCGCGGGCGGCGACGGGGCCCGTGCGTCCCAGCGCACATGTTCGGCGAGGCGG
GGCCTGCGAGCGCGGCCACCGAGAATCGGACGGGGGTAGTCTCAAGCTGGCCGGCCTGCTCTGGTGCCTG
GCCTCGCGCCGCCGTGTATCGCCCCGCCCTGGGCGGCAAGGCTGGCCCGGTCGGCACCAGTTGCGTGAGC
GGAAAGATGGCCGCTTCCCGGCCCTGCTGCAGGGAGCTCAAAATGGAGGACGCGGCGCTCGGGAGAGCGG
GCGGGTGAGTCACCCACACAAAGGAAAAGGGCCTTTCCGTCCTCAGCCGTCGCTTCATGTGACTCCACGG
AGTACCGGGCGCCGTCCAGGCACCTCGATTAGTTCTCGAGCTTTTGGAGTACGTCGTCTTTAGGTTGGGG
GGAGGGGTTTTATGCGATGGAGTTTCCCCACACTGAGTGGGTGGAGACTGAAGTTAGGCCAGCTTGGCAC
TTGATGTAATTCTCCTTGGAATTTGCCCTTTTTGAGTTTGGATCTTGGTTCATTCTCAAGCCTCAGACAG
TGGTTCAAAGTTTTTTTCTTCCATTTCAGGTGTCGTGAGGCTAGCACCGCCACCATGCCGCAGCTGAACG
GCGGTGGAGGGGATGACCTAGGCGCCAACGACGAACTGATTTCCTTCAAAGACGAGGGCGAACAGGAGGA
GAAGAGCTCCGAAAACTCCTCGGCAGAGAGGGATTTAGCTGATGTCAAATCGTCTCTAGTCAATGAATCA
GAAACGAATCAAAACAGCTCCTCCGATTCCGAGGCGGAAAGACGGCCTCCGCCTCGCTCCGAAAGTTTCC
GAGACAAATCCCGGGAAAGTTTGGAAGAAGCGGCCAAGAGGCAAGATGGAGGGCTCTTTAAGGGGCCACC
GTATCCCGGCTACCCCTTCATCATGATCCCCGACCTGACGAGCCCCTACCTCCCCAACGGATCGCTCTCG
CCCACCGCCCGAACCTCTAACAAAGTGCCAGTGGTGCAGCACCCTCACCATGTCCACCCCCTCACGCCTC
TTATCACGTACAGCAATGAACACTTCACGCCGGGAAACCCACCTCCACACTTACCAGCCGACGTAGACCC
CAAAACAGGAATCCCACGGCCTCCGCACCCTCCAGATATATCCCCGTATTACCCACTATCGCCTGGCACC
GTAGGACAAATCCCCCATCCGCTAGGATGGTTAGTACCACAGCAAGGTCAACCAGTGTACCCAATCACGA
CAGGAGGATTCAGACACCCCTACCCCACAGCTCTGACCGTCAATGCTTCCATGTCCAGGTTCCCTCCCCA
TATGGTCCCACCACATCATACGCTACACACGACGGGCATTCCGCATCCGGCCATAGTCACACCAACAGTC
AAACAGGAATCGTCCCAGAGTGATGTCGGCTCACTCCATAGTTCAAAGCATCAGGACTCCAAAAAGGAAG
AAGAAAAGAAGAAGCCCCACATAAAGAAACCTCTTAATGCATTCATGTTGTATATGAAGGAAATGAGAGC
AAAGGTCGTAGCTGAGTGCACGTTGAAAGAAAGCGCGGCCATCAACCAGATCCTTGGGCGGAGGTGGCAT
GCACTGTCCAGAGAAGAGCAAGCGAAATACTACGAGCTGGCCCGGAAGGAGCGACAGCTTCATATGCAAC
TGTACCCCGGCTGGTCCGCGCGGGATAACTATGGAAAGAAGAAGAAGAGGAAAAGGGACAAGCAGCCGGG
AGAGACCAATGGAGAAAAAAAAAGTGCGTTCGCTACATACAAGGTGAAGGCAGCTGCCTCAGCCCACCCT
CTTCAGATGGAAGCTTACTAGTAATGAACTAGTCCGTAACTTGAAAGTATTTCGATTTCTTGGCTTTATA
TATCTTGTGGAAAGGACGAGCACCAGCAATTGTGTACCGAATTACGCGTTAAGTCGACAATCAACCTCTG
GATTACAAAATTTGTGAAAGATTGACTGGTATTCTTAACTATGTTGCTCCTTTTACGCTATGTGGATACG
CTGCTTTAATGCCTTTGTATCATGCTATTGCTTCCCGTATGGCTTTCATTTTCTCCTCCTTGTATAAATC
CTGGTTGCTGTCTCTTTATGAGGAGTTGTGGCCCGTTGTCAGGCAACGTGGCGTGGTGTGCACTGTGTTT
GCTGACGCAACCCCCACTGGTTGGGGCATTGCCACCACCTGTCAGCTCCTTTCCGGGACTTTCGCTTTCC
CCCTCCCTATTGCCACGGCGGAACTCATCGCCGCCTGCCTTGCCCGCTGCTGGACAGGGGCTCGGCTGTT
GGGCACTGACAATTCCGTGGTGTTGTCGGGGAAATCATCGTCCTTTCCTTGGCTGCTCGCCTGTGTTGCC
ACCTGGATTCTGCGCGGGACGTCCTTCTGCTACGTCCCTTCGGCCCTCAATCCAGCGGACCTTCCTTCCC
GCGGCCTGCTGCCGGCTCTGCGGCCTCTTCCGCGTCTTCGCCTTCGCCCTCAGACGAGTCGGATCTCCCT
TTGGGCCGCCTCCCCGCGTCGACTTTAAGACCAATGACTTACAAGGCAGCTGTAGATCTTAGCCACTTTT
TAAAAGAAAAGGGGGGACTGGAAGGGCTAATTCACTCCCAACGAAGACAAGATCTGCTTTTTGCTTGTAC
TGGGTCTCTCTGGTTAGACCAGATCTGAGCCTGGGAGCTCTCTGGCTAACTAGGGAACCCACTGCTTAAG
CCTCAATAAAGCTTGCCTTGAGTGCTTCAAGTAGTGTGTGCCCGTCTGTTGTGTGACTCTGGTAACTAGA
GATCCCTCAGACCCTTTTAGTCAGTGTGGAAAATCTCTAGCAGTACGTATAGTAGTTCATGTCATCTTAT
TATTCAGTATTTATAACTTGCAAAGAAATGAATATCAGAGAGTGAGAGGAACTTGTTTATTGCAGCTTAT
AATGGTTACAAATAAAGCAATAGCATCACAAATTTCACAAATAAAGCATTTTTTTCACTGCATTCTAGTT
GTGGTTTGTCCAAACTCATCAATGTATCTTATCATGTCTGGCTCTAGCTATCCCGCCCCTAACTCCGCCC
ATCCCGCCCCTAACTCCGCCCAGTTCCGCCCATTCTCCGCCCCATGGCTGACTAATTTTTTTTATTTATG
CAGAGGCCGAGGCCGCCTCGGCCTCTGAGCTATTCCAGAAGTAGTGAGGAGGCTTTTTTGGAGGCCTAGG
GACGTACCCAATTCGCCCTATAGTGAGTCGTATTACGCGCGCTCACTGGCCGTCGTTTTACAACGTCGTG
ACTGGGAAAACCCTGGCGTTACCCAACTTAATCGCCTTGCAGCACATCCCCCTTTCGCCAGCTGGCGTAA
TAGCGAAGAGGCCCGCACCGATCGCCCTTCCCAACAGTTGCGCAGCCTGAATGGCGAATGGG
[124 nt withheld, positions 6923-7046]
C
[91 nt withheld, positions 7048-7138]
A
[49 nt withheld, positions 7140-7188]
CCTTTGACGTTGGAGTCCACGTTCTTT
[37 nt withheld, positions 7216-7252]
ACCCTATCTCGGTCTATTCTTTTGATTTATAAGGGATTTTGCCGATTTCGGCCTATTGGTTAAAAAATGA
GCTGATTTAACAAAAATTTAACGCGAATTTTAACAAAATATTAACGCTTACAATTTAGGTGGCACTTTTC
GGGGAAATGTGCGCGGAACCCCTATTTGTTTATTTTTCTAAATACATTCAAATATGTATCCGCTCATGAG
ACAATAACCCTGATAAATGCTTCAATAATATTGAAAAAGGAAGAGTATGAGTATTCAACATTTCCGTGTC
GCCCTTATTCCCTTTTTTGCGGCATTTTGCCTTCCTGTTTTTGCTCACCCAGAAACGCTGGTGAAAGTAA
AAGATGCTGAAGATCAGTTGGGTGCACGAGTGGGTTACATCGAACTGGATCTCAACAGCGGTAAGATCCT
TGAGAGTTTTCGCCCCGAAGAACGTTTTCCAATGATGAGCACTTTTAAAGTTCTGCTATGTGGCGCGGTA
TTATCCCGTATTGACGCCGGGCAAGAGCAACTCGGTCGCCGCATACACTATTCTCAGAATGACTTGGTTG
AGTACTCACCAGTCACAGAAAAGCATCTTACGGATGGCATGACAGTAAGAGAATTATGCAGTGCTGCCAT
AACCATGAGTGATAACACTGCGGCCAACTTACTTCTGACAACGATCGGAGGACCGAAGGAGCTAACCGCT
TTTTTGCACAACATGGGGGATCATGTAACTCGCCTTGATCGTTGGGAACCGGAGCTGAATGAAGCCATAC
CAAACGACGAGCGTGACACCACGATGCCTGTAGCAATGGCAACAACGTTGCGCAAACTATTAACTGGCGA
ACTACTTACTCTAGCTTCCCGGCAACAATTAATAGACTGGATGGAGGCGGATAAAGTTGCAGGACCACTT
CTGCGCTCGGCCCTTCCGGCTGGCTGGTTTATTGCTGATAAATCTGGAGCCGGTGAGCGTGGGTCTCGCG
GTATCATTGCAGCACTGGGGCCAGATGGTAAGCCCTCCCGTATCGTAGTTATCTACACGACGGGGAGTCA
GGCAACTATGGATGAACGAAATAGACAGATCGCTGAGATAGGTGCCTCACTGATTAAGCATTGGTAACTG
TCAGACCAAGTTTACTCATATATACTTTAGATTGATTTAAAACTTCATTTTTAATTTAAAAGGATCTAGG
TGAAGATCCTTTTTGATAATCTCATGACCAAAATCCCTTAACGTGAGTTTTCGTTCCACTGAGCGTCAGA
CCCCGTAGAAAAGATCAAAGGATCTTCTTGAGATCCTTTTTTTCTGCGCGTAATCTGCTGCTTGCAAACA
AAAAAACCACCGCTACCAGCGGTGGTTTGTTTGCCGGATCAAGAGCTACCAACTCTTTTTCCGAAGGTAA
CTGGCTTCAGCAGAGCGCAGATACCAAATACTGTTCTTCTAGTGTAGCCGTAGTTAGGCCACCACTTCAA
GAACTCTGTAGCACCGCCTACATACCTCGCTCTGCTAATCCTGTTACCAGTGGCTGCTGCCAGTGGCGAT
AAGTCGTGTCTTACCGGGTTGGACTCAAGACGATAGTTACCGGATAAGGCGCAGCGGTCGGGCTGAACGG
GGGGTTCGTGCACACAGCCCAGCTTGGAGCGAACGACCTACACCGAACTGAGATACCTACAGCGTGAGCT
ATGAGAAAGCGCCACGCTTCCCGAAGGGAGAAAGGCGGACAGGTATCCGGTAAGCGGCAGGGTCGGAACA
GGAGAGCGCACGAGGGAGCTTCCAGGGGGAAACGCCTGGTATCTTTATAGTCCTGTCGGGTTTCGCCACC
TCTGACTTGAGCGTCGATTTTTGTGATGCTCGTCAGGGGGGCGGAGCCTATGGAAAAACGCCAGCAACGC
GGCCTTTTTACGGTTCCTGGCCTTTTGCTGGCCTTTTGCTCACATGTTCTTTCCTGCGTTATCCCCTGAT
TCTGTGGATAACCGTATTACCGCCTTTGAGTGAGCTGATACCGCTCGCCGCAGCCGAACGACCGAGCGCA
GCGAGTCAGTGAGCGAGGAAGCGGAAGAGCGCCCAATACGCAAACCGCCTCTCCCCGCGCGTTGGCCGAT
TCATTAATGCAGCTGGCACGACAGGTTTCCCGACTGGAAAGCGGGCAGTGAGCGCAACGCAATTAATGTG
AGTTAGCTCACTCATTAGGCACCCCAGGCTTTACACTTTATGCTTCCGGCTCGTATGTTGTGTGGAATTG
TGAGCGGATAACAATTTCACACAGGAAACAGCTATGACCATGATTACGCCAAGCGCGCAATTAACCCTCA
CTAAAGGGAACAAAAGCTGGAGCTGCAAGC
