>Addgene plasmid #142286 | TFORF1904 | depositor partial sequence | sequence record 278996 | Insert
ACCGCCACCATGCCGCAGCTGAACGGCGGTGGAGGGGATGACCTAGGCGCCAACGACGAACTGATTTCCT
TCAAAGACGAGGGCGAACAGGAGGAGAAGAGCTCCGAAAACTCCTCGGCAGAGAGGGATTTAGCTGATGT
CAAATCGTCTCTAGTCAATGAATCAGAAACGAATCAAAACAGCTCCTCCGATTCCGAGGCGGAAAGACGG
CCTCCGCCTCGCTCCGAAAGTTTCCGAGACAAATCCCGGGAAAGTTTGGAAGAAGCGGCCAAGAGGCAAG
ATGGAGGGCTCTTTAAGGGGCCACCGTATCCCGGCTACCCCTTCATCATGATCCCCGACCTGACGAGCCC
CTACCTCCCCAACGGATCGCTCTCGCCCACCGCCCGAACCTCTAACAAAGTGCCAGTGGTGCAGCACCCT
CACCATGTCCACCCCCTCACGCCTCTTATCACGTACAGCAATGAACACTTCACGCCGGGAAACCCACCTC
CACACTTACCAGCCGACGTAGACCCCAAAACAGGAATCCCACGGCCTCCGCACCCTCCAGATATATCCCC
GTATTACCCACTATCGCCTGGCACCGTAGGACAAATCCCCCATCCGCTAGGATGGTTAGTACCACAGCAA
GGTCAACCAGTGTACCCAATCACGACAGGAGGATTCAGACACCCCTACCCCACAGCTCTGACCGTCAATG
CTTCCATGTCCAGGTTCCCTCCCCATATGGTCCCACCACATCATACGCTACACACGACGGGCATTCCGCA
TCCGGCCATAGTCACACCAACAGTCAAACAGGAATCGTCCCAGAGTGATGTCGGCTCACTCCATAGTTCA
AAGCATCAGGACTCCAAAAAGGAAGAAGAAAAGAAGAAGCCCCACATAAAGAAACCTCTTAATGCATTCA
TGTTGTATATGAAGGAAATGAGAGCAAAGGTCGTAGCTGAGTGCACGTTGAAAGAAAGCGCGGCCATCAA
CCAGATCCTTGGGCGGAGGTGGCATGCACTGTCCAGAGAAGAGCAAGCGAAATACTACGAGCTGGCCCGG
AAGGAGCGACAGCTTCATATGCAACTGTACCCCGGCTGGTCCGCGCGGGATAACTATGGAAAGAAGAAGA
AGAGGAAAAGGGACAAGCAGCCGGGAGAGACCAATGGAGAAAAAAAAAGTGCGTTCGCTACATACAAGGT
GAAGGCAGCTGCCTCAGCCCACCCTCTTCAGATGGAAGCTTACTAGTAATGAACTAGTCCGTAACTTGAA
AGTATTTCGATTTCTTGGCTTTATATATCTTGTGGAAAGGACGAGCACCAGCAATTGTGTACCGAATT
