>Addgene plasmid #142286 | TFORF1904 | depositor partial sequence | sequence record 278997 | Barcode
GCACCAGCAATTGTGTACCGAATT
